Addgene plasmid #34938: pCS2+8NCerulean
Purpose: (Empty Backbone)
Depositing lab: Amro Hamdoun. Depositing organization: University of California, San Diego (UCSD). Publication: Localization and Substrate Selectivity of Sea Urchin Multidrug (MDR) Efflux Transporters. Gokirmak T, Campanale JP, Shipp LE, Moy GW, Tao H, Hamdoun A. J Biol Chem. 2012 Nov 2. 10.1074/jbc.M112.424879 PubMed 23124201.
Backbone
  Vector backbone: pCS2+
  Backbone manufacturer: Turner and Weintraub (1994)
  Backbone size (bp): 4095
  Modifications to backbone: Four 8bp cutter restriction enzymes (AscI, PacI, FseI, AsiSI) were introduced.
  Vector type: Mammalian Expression ; Sea urchin, zebrafish, Xenopus
  Promoter: SP6
  Tag / fusion protein: Cerulean (N terminal on backbone)
Growth in bacteria
  Bacterial resistance: Ampicillin, 100 μg/mL
  Growth temperature: 37°C
  Growth strain: DH10B
  Copy number: High Copy
Terms and licenses: Academic/Nonprofit Terms; Industry Terms: Not Available to Industry
How to cite: pCS2+8NCerulean was a gift from Amro Hamdoun (Addgene plasmid # 34938 ; http://n2t.net/addgene:34938 ; RRID:Addgene_34938)
