[The description below was written by a language model from this plasmid's Addgene catalogue record.]
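Description:
pCS2+8NCerulean is an empty expression backbone derived from pCS2+, a multipurpose vector widely used for expression in vertebrate and invertebrate embryos and in cultured cells. The record classifies it as a mammalian expression vector that is also suited to sea urchin, zebrafish and Xenopus. It is propagated in E. coli as a high-copy plasmid under ampicillin selection. The parental backbone is listed at about 4.1 kb; the final size of the modified vector is not given, and no feature table is provided, so the exact arrangement of elements cannot be confirmed from the record.

Two modifications distinguish it from the parent. First, recognition sites for four 8-bp cutters (AscI, PacI, FseI and AsiSI) were added. Because such sites occur rarely in coding sequences, they make it easier to insert long or otherwise awkward open reading frames without internal cutting. Second, the backbone carries the cyan fluorescent protein Cerulean, positioned so that an inserted coding sequence is expressed as a fusion with Cerulean at its N terminus. The listed promoter is SP6, a bacteriophage promoter that allows in vitro transcription of mRNA from the plasmid template. Such mRNA is typically microinjected into eggs or embryos, consistent with the listed host organisms. No insert is present.

The vector is intended for building N-terminally Cerulean-tagged proteins for live imaging of subcellular localization. The associated publication used this approach to study the localization and substrate selectivity of sea urchin multidrug efflux transporters.
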