>Addgene plasmid #34938 | pCS2+8NCerulean | depositor partial sequence | sequence record 42866 | pCS2+8NCerulean sequence 1291 bps
CAGTACATCAATATCTATTAATAGTAACTTGGCAAGTACATTACTATTGGAAGTACGCCAGGGTACATTG
GCAGTACTCCCATTGACGTCAATGGCGGTAAATGGCCCGCGATGGCTGCCAAGTACATCCCCATTGACGT
CAATGGGGAGGGGCAATGACGCAAATGGGCGTTCCATTGACGTAAATGGGCGGTAGGCGTGCCTAATGGG
AGGTCTATATAAGCAATGCTCGTTTAGGGAACCGCCATTCTGCCTGGGGACGTCGGAGCAAGCTTGATTT
AGGTGACACTATAGAATACAAGCTACTTGTTCTTTTTGCAGGATCCACTAGTCATCGATTGATGGTGAGC
AAGGGCGAGGAGCTGTTCACCGGGGTGGTGCCCATCCTGGTCGAGCTGGACGGCGACGTAAACGGCCACA
AGTTCAGCGTGTCCGGCGAGGGCGAGGGCGATGCCACCTACGGCAAGCTGACCCTGAAGTTCATCTGCAC
CACCGGCAAGCTGCCCGTGCCCTGGCCCACCCTCGTGACCACCCTGACCTGGGGCGTGCAGTGCTTCGCC
CGCTACCCCGACCACATGAAGCAGCACGACTTCTTCAAGTCCGCCATGCCCGAAGGCTACGTCCAGGAGC
GCACCATCTTCTTCAAGGACGACGGCAACTACAAGACCCGCGCCGAGGTGAAGTTCGAGGGCGACACCCT
GGTGAACCGCATCGAGCTGAAGGGCATCGACTTCAAGGAGGACGGCAACATCCTGGGGCACAAGCTGGAG
TACAACGCCATCAGCGACAACGTCTATATCACCGCCGACAAGCAGAAGAACGGCATCAAGGCCAACTTCA
AGATCCGCCACAACATCGAGGACGGCAGCGTGCAGCTCGCCGACCACTACCAGCAGAACACCCCCATCGG
CGACGGCCCCGTGCTGCTGCCCGACAACCACTACCTGAGCACCCAGTCCAAGCTGAGCAAAGACCCCAAC
GAGAAGCGCGATCACATGGTCCTGCTGGAGTTCGTGACCGCCGCCGGGATCACTCTCGGCATGGACGAGC
TGTACAAGGAATTCGGAGCCGGCGCGCCATTAATTAAAGGCCGGCCAGCGATCGCCAAGGCCTCTCGAGC
CTCTAGAACTATAGTGAGTCGTATTACGTAGATCCAGACATGATAAGATACATTGATGAGTTTGGACAAA
CCACAACTAGAATGCAGTGAAAAAAATGCTTTATTTGTGAAATTTGTGATGCTATTGCTTTATTTGTAAC
CATTATAAGCTGCAATAAACAAGTTAACAAC
