>Addgene plasmid #34938 | pCS2+8NCerulean | addgene partial sequence | sequence record 45220 | CMV_fwd
GGGAACCGCCATTCTGCCTGGGGACGTCGGAGCAAGCTTGATTTAGGTGACACTATAGAATACAAGCTAC
TTGTTCTTTTTGCAGGATCCACTAGTCATCGATTGATGGTGAGCAAGGGCGAGGAGCTGTTCACCGGGGT
GGTGCCCATCCTGGTCGAGCTGGACGGCGACGTAAACGGCCACAAGTTCAGCGTGTCCGGCGAGGGCGAG
GGCGATGCCACCTACGGCAAGCTGACCCTGAAGTTCATCTGCACCACCGGCAAGCTGCCCGTGCCCTGGC
CCACCCTCGTGACCACCCTGACCTGGGGCGTGCAGTGCTTCGCCCGCTACCCCGACCACATGAAGCAGCA
CGACTTCTTCAAGTCCGCCATGCCCGAAGGCTACGTCCAGGAGCGCACCATCTTCTTCAAGGACGACGGC
AACTACAAGACCCGCGCCGAGGTGAAGTTCGAGGGCGACACCCTGGTGAACCGCATCGAGCTGAAGGGCA
TCGACTTCAAGGAGGACGGCAACATCCTGGGGCACAAGCTGGAGTACAACGCCATCAGCGACAACGTCTA
TATCACCGCCGACAAGCAGAAGAACGGCATCAAGGCCAACTTCAAGATCCGCCACAACATCGAGGACGGC
AGCGTGCAGCTCGCCGACCACTACCAGCAGAACACCCCCATCGGCGACGGCCCCGTGCTGCTGCCCGACA
ACCACTACCTGAGCACCCAGTCCAAGCTGAGCAAAGACCCCAACGAGAAGCGCGATCACATGGTCCTGCT
GGAGTTCGTGACCGCCGCCGGGATCACTCTCGGCATGGACGAGCTGTACAAGGAATTCGGAGCCGGCGCG
CCATTAATTAAAGGCCGGCCAGCGATCGCCAAGGCCTCTCA
